Addgene plasmid #81181: Quas:GFPpA;Betacrystallin:CFP
Purpose: Replaces #61376. QUAS driving GFP with beta crystalline CFP eye marker
Depositing lab: Marnie Halpern. Depositing organization: Carnegie Institution for Science.
Backbone
  Vector backbone: pDestTol2
  Backbone manufacturer: Chein Lab
  Backbone size w/o insert (bp): 5884
  Total vector size (bp): 7007
Growth in bacteria
  Bacterial resistance: Ampicillin, 100 μg/mL
  Growth temperature: 37°C
  Growth strain: DH5alpha
  Copy number: Unknown
Gene/Insert
  Gene/Insert name: QUAS:GFP;beta crys:CFP
  Insert size (bp): 3043
  Cloning method: Gateway Cloning
  Sequencing primers: 5′ M13R
Terms and licenses: Academic/Nonprofit Terms; Industry Terms: Not Available to Industry
Depositor comments: This is a replacement plasmid for addgene #61376 which was discontinued.
How to cite: Quas:GFPpA;Betacrystallin:CFP was a gift from Marnie Halpern (Addgene plasmid # 81181 ; http://n2t.net/addgene:81181 ; RRID:Addgene_81181)
