[The description below was written by a language model from this plasmid's Addgene catalogue record and pLannotate feature annotations shown in this document.]
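Description:
Quas:GFPpA;Betacrystallin:CFP is a Tol2 transposon transgenesis plasmid assembled by multisite Gateway cloning into the pDestTol2 destination backbone, and it serves as the reporter (effector) half of the Q binary expression system. It is propagated in E. coli through a high-copy ColE1/pUC-type origin and selected with ampicillin via the β-lactamase gene and its native promoter. pBluescript-derived remnants (M13/f1 origin fragment, lac promoter/operator, T3 promoter, MCS fragment) are also present. The catalogue gives a total size of 7,007 bp, whereas the depositor sequence is 7,045 nt. The annotation software did not label the Tol2 arms as such. A short match to the medaka tyrosinase gene is probably genomic sequence flanking the original Tol2 element, though the record does not say so.

The payload follows the attB4–attB1–attB2–attB3 order typical of a three-fragment Gateway assembly. Between attB4 and attB1 lies the 5′ element, where only a minimal TATA-box promoter fragment is annotated. According to the catalogue purpose this is the QUAS element, the binding sites for the QF transcriptional activator, although the sites themselves are not annotated. It drives EGFP followed by an SV40 polyadenylation signal. The third position carries ECFP with a second SV40 poly(A); by the catalogue description this is expressed from a beta-crystallin promoter, which is also unannotated, giving lens-specific cyan fluorescence. A single lox2272 site is annotated upstream of ECFP, and its purpose is not stated.

In use, GFP should appear only where QF is supplied by a driver line, while the CFP eye marker allows carriers to be identified independently of QF activity. The host organism is not named, but Tol2 vectors of this type are typically used in zebrafish. The plasmid replaces an earlier, discontinued deposit of the same design.
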