Features (pLannotate 1.2.2; 24 found; start..end, strand, type, name):
      7..228     -  rep_origin     M13 ori (fragment) (sequence partly withheld): M13 bacteriophage origin of replication; arrow indicates direction of (+) strand synthesis
    228..515     +  CDS            tyr (fragment) (sequence partly withheld): TYRO_ORYLA - Also known as tyro. Experimental evidence at transcript level: Swiss-Prot protein existence level 2. This is a copper-containing oxidase that functions in the formation of pigments such as melanins and other polyphenolic compounds. From Oryzias latipes (Japanese rice fish) (Japanese killifish).
   1097..1117    +  protein_bind   attB4: mutant version of attB; core recombination site for the Gateway® BP reaction BP Clonase™
   1226..1243    +  promoter       minP (fragment): minimal TATA-box promoter with low basal activity
   1309..1329    +  protein_bind   attB1: mutant version of attB; core recombination site for the Gateway® BP reaction BP Clonase™
   1338..2054    +  CDS            EGFP: EGFP is a basic (constitutively fluorescent) green fluorescent protein published in 1996, derived from Aequorea victoria. It is reported to be a rapidly-maturing weak dimer with moderate acid sensitivity.
   2108..2126    -  promoter       T7 promoter: promoter for bacteriophage T7 RNA polymerase
   2131..2265    -  polyA_signal   SV40 poly(A) signal: SV40 polyadenylation signal
   2330..2350    -  protein_bind   attB2: mutant version of attB; core recombination site for the Gateway® BP reaction BP Clonase™
   3002..3035    +  protein_bind   lox2272: Cre-mediated recombination occurs in the 8-bp core sequence (GGATACTT). lox2272 sites are compatible with each other, but incompatible with loxP or loxN sites (Lee and Saito, 1988). Cre recombinase
   3194..3913    +  CDS            ECFP: enhanced CFP mammalian codon-optimized
   3942..3962    -  protein_bind   attB3: mutant version of attB; core recombination site for the Gateway® BP reaction BP Clonase™
   3966..3986    +  CDS            lacZα (fragment): LacZα fragment of β-galactosidase; lacZ fragment
   4002..4136    -  polyA_signal   SV40 poly(A) signal: SV40 polyadenylation signal
   4159..4242    -  CDS            large T antigen (fragment): large T antigen from SV40 (simian virus 40)
   4808..4848    -  misc_feature   MCS (fragment): pBluescript multiple cloning site
   4861..4879    -  promoter       T3 promoter: promoter for bacteriophage T3 RNA polymerase
   4924..4940    -  protein_bind   lac operator: The lac repressor binds to the lac operator to inhibit transcription in E. coli. This inhibition can be relieved by adding lactose or isopropyl-β-D-thiogalactopyranoside (IPTG). lac repressor encoded by lacI
   4948..4978    -  promoter       lac promoter: promoter for the E. coli lac operon
   4993..5014    -  protein_bind   CAP binding site: CAP binding activates transcription in the presence of cAMP. E. coli catabolite activator protein
   5027..5119    -  CDS            lacI (fragment): lac repressor; lacI; The lac repressor binds to the lac operator to inhibit transcription in E. coli. This inhibition can be relieved by adding lactose or isopropyl-β-D-thiogalactopyranoside (IPTG).
   5302..5890    -  rep_origin     ori: high-copy-number ColE1/pMB1/pBR322/pUC origin of replication
   6061..6921    -  CDS            AmpR: β-lactamase; bla; confers resistance to ampicillin, carbenicillin, and related antibiotics
   6922..7026    -  promoter       AmpR promoter: bla
>Addgene plasmid #81181 | Quas:GFPpA;Betacrystallin:CFP | depositor full sequence | sequence record 160381 | Quas:GFPpA;Betacrystallin:CFP sequence 7045 bps
CCACCTAAATTGTAAGCGTTAATATTTTGTTAAAATTCGCGTTAAATTTTTGTTAAATCAGCTCATTTTT
TAACCAATAGGCCGAAATCGGCAAAATCCCTTATAAATCAAAAGAATAGACCGAGATAGGGT
[37 nt withheld, positions 133-169]
AAAGAACGTGGACTCCAACGTCAAAGG
[32 nt withheld, positions 197-228]
GCTGGCTAAGAACTCATCAGCCTCCCCGGTCCATCTACCCACGTACCAATGCACCAATTGGCCACAATGA
CGGCTACTACATGGTGCCATTCCTTCCTCTTTATAGGAATGGAGACTACCTCCTGTCCAACAAGGCTCTT
GGATACGAGTACGCCTACCTGTTGGACCCAGGTCATTGCACAACACCAGAAATGCCCTCTGATCTGCAAA
AGACGTGAATATCTGTTCAGACACCCATATCCACTCTGTTCCACACAGGTCAGAGGTTTGTCCAGGAGTT
CTTGACAGAGGTGTAAAAAGTACTCAAAAATTTTACTCAAGTGAAAGTACAAGTACTTAGGGAAAATTTT
ACTCAATTAAAAGTAAAAGTATCTGGCTAGAATCTTACTTGAGTAAAAGTAAAAAAGTACTCCATTAAAA
TTGTACTTGAGTATTAAGGAAGTAAAAGTAAAAGCAAGAAAGAAAACTAGAGATTCTTGTTTAAGCTTTT
AATCTCAAAAAACATTAAATGAAATGCATACAAGGTTTTATCCTGCTTTAGAACTGTTTGTATTTAATTA
TCAAACTATAAGACAGACAATCTAATGCCAGTACACGCTACTCAAAGTTGTAAAACCTCAGATTTAACTT
CAGTAGAAGCTGATTCTCAAAATTGTTAGTGTCAAGCCTAGCTCTTTTGGGGCTGAAAAGCAATCCTGCA
GTGCTGAAAAGCCTCTCACAGGCAGCCGATGCGGGAAGAGGTGTATTAGTCTTGATAGAGAGGCTGCAAA
TAGCAGGAAACGTGAGCAGAGACTCCCTGGTGTCTGAAACACAGGCCAGATGGGCCCTCGAGCAGGAAAC
AGCTATGACCATGATTACGCCAAGCTATCAACTTTGTATAGAAAAGTTGGGGTAATCGCTTATCCTCGGA
TAAACAATTATCCTCACGGGTAATCGCTTATCCGCTCGGGTAATCGCTTATCCTCGGGTAATCGCTTATC
CTTGCAAGGGTCGACTCTAGAGGGTATATAATGGATCCCATCGCGTCTCAGCCTCACTTTGAGCTCCTCC
ACACGAATTCCCTCGACCTCGAAGACGCGTCAAGTTTGTACAAAAAAGCAGGCTCCACCATGGTGAGCAA
GGGCGAGGAGCTGTTCACCGGGGTGGTGCCCATCCTGGTCGAGCTGGACGGCGACGTAAACGGCCACAAG
TTCAGCGTGTCCGGCGAGGGCGAGGGCGATGCCACCTACGGCAAGCTGACCCTGAAGTTCATCTGCACCA
CCGGCAAGCTGCCCGTGCCCTGGCCCACCCTCGTGACCACCCTGACCTACGGCGTGCAGTGCTTCAGCCG
CTACCCCGACCACATGAAGCAGCACGACTTCTTCAAGTCCGCCATGCCCGAAGGCTACGTCCAGGAGCGC
ACCATCTTCTTCAAGGACGACGGCAACTACAAGACCCGCGCCGAGGTGAAGTTCGAGGGCGACACCCTGG
TGAACCGCATCGAGCTGAAGGGCATCGACTTCAAGGAGGACGGCAACATCCTGGGGCACAAGCTGGAGTA
CAACTACAACAGCCACAACGTCTATATCATGGCCGACAAGCAGAAGAACGGCATCAAGGTGAACTTCAAG
ATCCGCCACAACATCGAGGACGGCAGCGTGCAGCTCGCCGACCACTACCAGCAGAACACCCCCATCGGCG
ACGGCCCCGTGCTGCTGCCCGACAACCACTACCTGAGCACCCAGTCCGCCCTGAGCAAAGACCCCAACGA
GAAGCGCGATCACATGGTCCTGCTGGAGTTCGTGACCGCCGCCGGGATCACTCTCGGCATGGACGAGCTG
TACAAGGGCGGTGGAAGATCTGGGAATTCAAGGCCTCTCGAGCCTCTAGATTCTGCAGCCCTATAGTGAG
TCGTATTACGTAGATCCAGACATGATAAGATACATTGATGAGTTTGGACAAACCACAACTAGAATGCAGT
GAAAAAAATGCTTTATTTGTGAAATTTGTGATGCTATTGCTTTATTTGTAACCATTATAAGCTGCAATAA
ACAAGTTAACAACAACAATTGCATTCATTTTATGTTTCAGGTTCAGGGGGAGGTGTGGGAGGTTTTTTAC
CCAGCTTTCTTGTACAAAGTGGACCGTCGAGCAATTGGTGCTATCATCATGACAAAGAGAGAAGAAATCA
GTTATTAGAAATGAGTTATTAAAACTATTATGATTAGAAATATGTTTCTTTCTCTTAAACAGGATTTAAG
GGGAAAATATACAGGGAGCGAAAAATTTTGACTTCATCTGTATATACATATAATAAATAATACATCAATA
AATTCCATCTAAATACGCTACCATATATATATATATATGTATATACACACACACACACACACCATCTAAT
ATATGTCATGCTACATTATTAACTTCAGTATGAAATCTACTCTGCTCTGGAGTGTATCAGCGAGCGACTC
CTCTGCTCGGATTATCATCACGTGACCTCTGACCTGAACACAGACCTCTCTTAGCCATAGGTATACAGCC
TATAGCATAGAGCTCGGGCTGAGAGGGAAAGTGCCGCCGTCAGGGCTTTCCATTGACAGTAAAATGCTTA
CGGCCTTCTGGGCGATGCGATGACCCTGCGCTTCGGCACGGCTGAACTCTGATGACGGCGTGTTTCTATT
GTCCGCCGCGCGCCGCTGTGCTGCCCTTGCCAGCGTATAAAAGCTGCGGCAGTGGTGAGGAAGGCCAGAG
CGAGCCAGCCTTCCCAGCACAGCTGTAGTTTAAACGCGTTGCCATAACTTCGTATAGGATACTTTATACG
AAGTTATCTGCATGCTAGGTTGCCGGGAACGGTGCATTGGAACGCGCATTCCCCGTGTTAATTAACAGGT
AAGTGTCTTCCTCCTGTTTCCTTCCCCTGCTATTCTGCTCAACCTTCCTATCAGAAACTGCAGTATCTGT
ATTTTTGCTAGGGGATCCCGCCACCATGGTGAGCAAGGGCGAGGAGCTGTTCACCGGGGTGGTGCCCATC
CTGGTCGAGCTGGACGGCGACGTAAACGGCCACAAGTTCAGCGTGTCCGGCGAGGGCGAGGGCGATGCCA
CCTACGGCAAGCTGACCCTGAAGTTCATCTGCACCACCGGCAAGCTGCCCGTGCCCTGGCCCACCCTCGT
GACCACCCTGACCTGGGGCGTGCAGTGCTTCAGCCGCTACCCCGACCACATGAAGCAGCACGACTTCTTC
AAGTCCGCCATGCCCGAAGGCTACGTCCAGGAGCGCACCATCTTCTTCAAGGACGACGGCAACTACAAGA
CCCGCGCCGAGGTGAAGTTCGAGGGCGACACCCTGGTGAACCGCATCGAGCTGAAGGGCATCGACTTCAA
GGAGGACGGCAACATCCTGGGGCACAAGCTGGAGTACAACTACATCAGCCACAACGTCTATATCACCGCC
GACAAGCAGAAGAACGGCATCAAGGCCAACTTCAAGATCCGCCACAACATCGAGGACGGCAGCGTGCAGC
TCGCCGACCACTACCAGCAGAACACCCCCATCGGCGACGGCCCCGTGCTGCTGCCCGACAACCACTACCT
GAGCACCCAGTCCGCCCTGAGCAAAGACCCCAACGAGAAGCGCGATCACATGGTCCTGCTGGAGTTCGTG
ACCGCCGCCGGGATCACTCTCGGCATGGACGAGCTGTACAAGTAAAGCGGCCAAACCCGCTGATCAGCCT
CGACAACTTTATTATACATAGTTGATAATTCACTGGCCGTCGTTTTACGGTACCATCGATGATGATCCAG
ACATGATAAGATACATTGATGAGTTTGGACAAACCACAACTAGAATGCAGTGAAAAAAATGCTTTATTTG
TGAAATTTGTGATGCTATTGCTTTATTTGTAACCATTATAAGCTGCAATAAACAAGTTAACAACAACAAT
TGCATTCATTTTATGTTTCAGGTTCAGGGGGAGGTGTGGGAGGTTTTTTAAAGCAAGTAAAACCTCTACA
AATGTGGTATGGCTGATTATGATCCTCTAGATCAGATCTGCGAAGATACGGCCACGGGTGCTCTTGATCC
TGTGGCTGATTTTGGACTGTGCTGCTCGCAGCTGCTGATGAATCACATACTTCCTCCATTTTCTTCCACT
GATTGACTGTTATAATTTCCCTAATTTCCAGGTCAAGGTGCTGTGCATTGTGGTAATAGATGTGACATGA
CGTCACTTCCAAAGGACCAATGAACATGTCTGACCAATTTCATATAATGTGAAAACGATTTTCATAGGCA
GAATAAATAACATTTAAATTAAACTGGGCATCAGCGCAATTCAATTGGTTTGGTAATAGCAAGGGAAAAT
AGAATGAAGTGATCTCCAAAAAATAAGTACTTTTTGACTGTAAATAAAATTGTAAGGAGTAAAAAGTACT
TTTTTTTCTAAAAAAATGTAATTAAGTAAAAGTAAAAGTATTGATTTTTAATTGTACTCAAGTAAAGTAA
AAATCCCCAAAAATAATACTTAAGTACAGTAATCAAGTAAAATTACTCAAGTACTTTACACCTCTGGTTC
TTGACCCCCTACCTTCAGCAAGCCCAGCAGATCCACTAGTTCTAGAGCGGCCGCCACCGCGGTGGAGCTC
CAGCTTTTGTTCCCTTTAGTGAGGGTTAATTGCGCGCTTGGCGTAATCATGGTCATAGCTGTTTCCTGTG
TGAAATTGTTATCCGCTCACAATTCCACACAACATACGAGCCGGAAGCATAAAGTGTAAAGCCTGGGGTG
CCTAATGAGTGAGCTAACTCACATTAATTGCGTTGCGCTCACTGCCCGCTTTCCAGTCGGGAAACCTGTC
GTGCCAGCTGCATTAATGAATCGGCCAACGCGCGGGGAGAGGCGGTTTGCGTATTGGGCGCTCTTCCGCT
TCCTCGCTCACTGACTCGCTGCGCTCGGTCGTTCGGCTGCGGCGAGCGGTATCAGCTCACTCAAAGGCGG
TAATACGGTTATCCACAGAATCAGGGGATAACGCAGGAAAGAACATGTGAGCAAAAGGCCAGCAAAAGGC
CAGGAACCGTAAAAAGGCCGCGTTGCTGGCGTTTTTCCATAGGCTCCGCCCCCCTGACGAGCATCACAAA
AATCGACGCTCAAGTCAGAGGTGGCGAAACCCGACAGGACTATAAAGATACCAGGCGTTTCCCCCTGGAA
GCTCCCTCGTGCGCTCTCCTGTTCCGACCCTGCCGCTTACCGGATACCTGTCCGCCTTTCTCCCTTCGGG
AAGCGTGGCGCTTTCTCATAGCTCACGCTGTAGGTATCTCAGTTCGGTGTAGGTCGTTCGCTCCAAGCTG
GGCTGTGTGCACGAACCCCCCGTTCAGCCCGACCGCTGCGCCTTATCCGGTAACTATCGTCTTGAGTCCA
ACCCGGTAAGACACGACTTATCGCCACTGGCAGCAGCCACTGGTAACAGGATTAGCAGAGCGAGGTATGT
AGGCGGTGCTACAGAGTTCTTGAAGTGGTGGCCTAACTACGGCTACACTAGAAGGACAGTATTTGGTATC
TGCGCTCTGCTGAAGCCAGTTACCTTCGGAAAAAGAGTTGGTAGCTCTTGATCCGGCAAACAAACCACCG
CTGGTAGCGGTGGTTTTTTTGTTTGCAAGCAGCAGATTACGCGCAGAAAAAAAGGATCTCAAGAAGATCC
TTTGATCTTTTCTACGGGGTCTGACGCTCAGTGGAACGAAAACTCACGTTAAGGGATTTTGGTCATGAGA
TTATCAAAAAGGATCTTCACCTAGATCCTTTTAAATTAAAAATGAAGTTTTAAATCAATCTAAAGTATAT
ATGAGTAAACTTGGTCTGACAGTTACCAATGCTTAATCAGTGAGGCACCTATCTCAGCGATCTGTCTATT
TCGTTCATCCATAGTTGCCTGACTCCCCGTCGTGTAGATAACTACGATACGGGAGGGCTTACCATCTGGC
CCCAGTGCTGCAATGATACCGCGAGACCCACGCTCACCGGCTCCAGATTTATCAGCAATAAACCAGCCAG
CCGGAAGGGCCGAGCGCAGAAGTGGTCCTGCAACTTTATCCGCCTCCATCCAGTCTATTAATTGTTGCCG
GGAAGCTAGAGTAAGTAGTTCGCCAGTTAATAGTTTGCGCAACGTTGTTGCCATTGCTACAGGCATCGTG
GTGTCACGCTCGTCGTTTGGTATGGCTTCATTCAGCTCCGGTTCCCAACGATCAAGGCGAGTTACATGAT
CCCCCATGTTGTGCAAAAAAGCGGTTAGCTCCTTCGGTCCTCCGATCGTTGTCAGAAGTAAGTTGGCCGC
AGTGTTATCACTCATGGTTATGGCAGCACTGCATAATTCTCTTACTGTCATGCCATCCGTAAGATGCTTT
TCTGTGACTGGTGAGTACTCAACCAAGTCATTCTGAGAATAGTGTATGCGGCGACCGAGTTGCTCTTGCC
CGGCGTCAATACGGGATAATACCGCGCCACATAGCAGAACTTTAAAAGTGCTCATCATTGGAAAACGTTC
TTCGGGGCGAAAACTCTCAAGGATCTTACCGCTGTTGAGATCCAGTTCGATGTAACCCACTCGTGCACCC
AACTGATCTTCAGCATCTTTTACTTTCACCAGCGTTTCTGGGTGAGCAAAAACAGGAAGGCAAAATGCCG
CAAAAAAGGGAATAAGGGCGACACGGAAATGTTGAATACTCATACTCTTCCTTTTTCAATATTATTGAAG
CATTTATCAGGGTTATTGTCTCATGAGCGGATACATATTTGAATGTATTTAGAAAAATAAACAAATAGGG
GTTCCGCGCACATTTCCCCGAAAAGTG
