>Addgene plasmid #81181 | Quas:GFPpA;Betacrystallin:CFP | addgene partial sequence | sequence record 159252 | pBluescript-SK 5'-tctagaactagtggatc-3'
TACTTGAGTAATTTTACTTGATTACTGTACTTAAGTATTATTTTTGGGGATTTTTACTTTACTTGAGTAC
AATTAAAAATCAATACTTTTACTTTTACTTAATTACATTTTTTTAGAAAAAAAAGTACTTTTTACTCCTT
ACAATTTTATTTACAGTCAAAAAGTACTTATTTTTTGGAGATCACTTCATTCTATTTTCCCTTGCTATTA
CCAAACCAATTGAATTGCGCTGATGCCCAGTTTAATTTAAATGTTATTTATTCTGCCTATGAAAATCGTT
TTCACATTATATGAAATTGGTCAGACATGTTCATTGGTCCTTTGGAAGTGACGTCATGTCACATCTATTA
CCACAATGCACAGCACCTTGACCTGGAAATTAGGGAAATTATAACAGTCAATCAGTGGAAGAAAATGGAG
GAAGTATGTGATTCATCAGCAGCTGCGAGCAGCACAGTCCAAAATCAGCCACAGGATCAAGAGCACCCGT
GGCCGTATCTTCGCAGATCTGATCTAGAGGATCATAATCAGCCATACCACATTTGTAGAGGTTTTACTTG
CTTTAAAAAACCTCCCACACCTCCCCCTGAACCTGAAACATAAAATGAATGCAATTGTTGTTGTTAACTT
GTTTATTGCAGCTTATAATGGTTACAAATAAAGCAATAGCATCACAAATTTCACAAATAAAGCATTTTTT
TCACTGCATTCTAGTTGTGGTTTGTCCAAACTCATCAATGTATCTTATCATGTCTGGATCATCATCGATG
GTACCGTAAAACGACGGCCAGTGAATTATCAACTATGTATAATAAAGTTGTCGAGGCTGATCAGCGGGTT
TGGCCGCTTTACTTGTACAGCTCGTCCATGCCGAGAGTGATCCCGGCGGCGGTCACGAACTCCAGCAGGA
CCATGTGATCGCGCT
