>Addgene plasmid #81181 | Quas:GFPpA;Betacrystallin:CFP | addgene partial sequence | sequence record 159254 | Tol2-F 5'-CAATCCTGCAGTGCTGAAAA-3'
TATTAGTCTTGATAGAGAGGCTGCAAATAGCAGGAAACGTGAGCAGAGACTCCCTGGTGTCTGAAACACA
GGCCAGATGGGCCCTCGAGCAGGAAACAGCTATGACCATGATTACGCCAAGCTATCAACTTTGTATAGAA
AAGTTGGGGTAATCGCTTATCCTCGGATAAACAATTATCCTCACGGGTAATCGCTTATCCGCTCGGGTAA
TCGCTTATCCTCGGGTAATCGCTTATCCTTGCAAGGGTCGACTCTAGAGGGTATATAATGGATCCCATCG
CGTCTCAGCCTCACTTTGAGCTCCTCCACACGAATTCCCTCGACCTCGAAGACGCGTCAAGTTTGTACAA
AAAAGCAGGCTCCACCATGGTGAGCAAGGGCGAGGAGCTGTTCACCGGGGTGGTGCCCATCCTGGTCGAG
CTGGACGGCGACGTAAACGGCCACAAGTTCAGCGTGTCCGGCGAGGGCGAGGGCGATGCCACCTACGGCA
AGCTGACCCTGAAGTTCATCTGCACCACCGGCAAGCTGCCCGTGCCCTGGCCCACCCTCGTGACCACCCT
GACCTACGGCGTGCAGTGCTTCAGCCGCTACCCCGACCACATGAAGCAGCACGACTTCTTCAAGTCCGCC
ATGCCCGAAGGCTACGTCCAGGAGCGCACCATCTTCTTCAAGGACGACGGCAACTACAAGACCCGCGCCG
AGGTGAAGTTCGAGGGCGACACCCTGGTGAACCGCATCGAGCTGAAGGGCATCGACTTCAAGGAGGACGG
CAACATCCTGGGGCACAAGCTGGAGTACAACTACAACAGCCACAACGTCTATATCATGG
