>Addgene plasmid #81181 | Quas:GFPpA;Betacrystallin:CFP | addgene partial sequence | sequence record 160208 | pGENE-Rev 5'-AGCAGAATAGCAGGGGAAGG-3'
GGAATGCGCGTTCCAATGCACCGTTCCCGGCAACCTAGCATGCAGATAACTTCGTATAAAGTATCCTATA
CGAAGTTATGGCAACGCGTTTAAACTACAGCTGTGCTGGGAAGGCTGGCTCGCTCTGGCCTTCCTCACCA
CTGCCGCAGCTTTTATACGCTGGCAAGGGCAGCACAGCGGCGCGCGGCGGACAATAGAAACACGCCGTCA
TCAGAGTTCAGCCGTGCCGAAGCGCAGGGTCATCGCATCGCCCAGAAGGCCGTAAGCATTTTACTGTCAA
TGGAAAGCCCTGACGGCGGCACTTTCCCTCTCAGCCCGAGCTCTATGCTATAGGCTGTATACCTATGGCT
AAGAGAGGTCTGTGTTCAGGTCAGAGGTCACGTGATGATAATCCGAGCAGAGGAGTCGCTCGCTGATACA
CTCCAGAGCAGAGTAGATTTCATACTGAAGTTAATAATGTAGCATGACATATATTAGATGGTGTGTGTGT
GTGTGTGTATATACATATATATATATATATGGTAGCGTATTTAGATGGAATTTATTGATGTATTATTTAT
TATATGTATATACAGATGAAGTCAAAATTTTTCGCTCCCTGTATATTTTCCCCTTAAATCCTGTTTAAGA
GAAAGAAACATATTTCTAATCATAATAGTTTTAATAACTCATTTCTAATAACTGATTTCTTCTCTCTTTG
TCATGATGATAGCACCAATTGCTCGACGGTCCACTTTGTACAAGAAAGCTGGGTAAAAAACCTCCCACAC
CTCCCCCTGAACCTGAAACATAAAATGAATGCAATTGTTGTTGTTAACTTGTTTATTGCAGCTTATAATG
GTTACAAATAAAGCAATAGCATC
